Addgene plasmid #121199: pMK409 (mAID-Nluc BSD)
Purpose: C-terminal tagging
Depositing lab: Masato Kanemaki. Depositing organization: National Institute of Genetics. Publication: Generation of conditional auxin-inducible degron (AID) cells and tight control of degron-fused proteins using the degradation inhibitor auxinole. Yesbolatova A, Natsume T, Hayashi KI, Kanemaki MT. Methods. 2019 Apr 23. pii: S1046-2023(18)30331-1. doi: 10.1016/j.ymeth.2019.04.010. PubMed 31026591.
Backbone
  Vector backbone: pBluescript
  Vector type: CRISPR
Growth in bacteria
  Bacterial resistance: Ampicillin, 100 μg/mL
  Growth temperature: 37°C
  Growth strain: DH5alpha
  Copy number: High Copy
Gene/Insert
  Gene/Insert name: mAID-Nluc BSD
  Species: Synthetic
  Cloning method: Restriction Enzyme; 5′ cloning site Unknown (unknown if destroyed); 3′ cloning site Unknown (unknown if destroyed)
Terms and licenses: Academic/Nonprofit Terms; Industry Terms: Not Available to Industry
How to cite: pMK409 (mAID-Nluc BSD) was a gift from Masato Kanemaki (Addgene plasmid # 121199 ; http://n2t.net/addgene:121199 ; RRID:Addgene_121199)
