[The description below was written by a language model from this plasmid's Addgene catalogue record and pLannotate feature annotations shown in this document.]
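Description:
pMK409 (mAID-Nluc BSD) is a pBluescript-based cassette plasmid of 5,483 bp, catalogued under CRISPR vectors and intended for C-terminal tagging of genes with an auxin-inducible degron. It is maintained in E. coli as a high-copy plasmid through its ColE1/pUC-type origin and selected with ampicillin via the β-lactamase gene. The backbone also retains the f1 phage origin, lacZα and lac regulatory remnants, and the flanking T7 and T3 promoters typical of pBluescript. The sequencing-derived and depositor-supplied records are the same length and carry the same twenty features in the same order, differing only in where numbering starts.

The synthetic payload begins with the mini-AID degron, a minimal fragment of Arabidopsis IAA17 that directs auxin-dependent degradation of the fused protein in cells expressing TIR1. It is followed directly by human codon-optimised NanoLuc luciferase and then an SV40 polyadenylation signal; the short large T antigen fragment annotated before the signal probably just reflects the SV40 origin of that region. No eukaryotic promoter lies upstream of the mAID-Nluc coding region, which fits a design in which the tag is joined in frame to the end of an endogenous gene and expressed from that locus. Nluc would then give a luminescent readout of the tagged protein's level and its depletion.

Downstream is a mouse PGK promoter driving blasticidin S deaminase with a PGK poly(A) signal, for selecting cells that have integrated the cassette. The two loxP sites flanking it share the same orientation, so Cre can excise the marker afterwards. The table annotates no homology arms or guide RNA element, so locus-specific targeting sequences are presumably supplied separately, although the record does not describe the workflow.
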