Features (pLannotate 1.2.2; 20 found; start..end, strand, type, name):
      4..432     +  rep_origin     f1 ori (sequence partly withheld): f1 bacteriophage origin of replication; arrow indicates direction of (+) strand synthesis
    463..618     -  CDS            lacZα (fragment): LacZα fragment of β-galactosidase; lacZ fragment
    626..644     +  promoter       T7 promoter: promoter for bacteriophage T7 RNA polymerase
    681..884     +  CDS            mini-AID: minimal degron from the auxin-responsive IAA17 protein of Arabidopsis thaliana (Kubota et al., 2013) acts as an auxin-inducible degron (AID) in the presence of TIR1
    891..1406    +  CDS            Nluc: NanoLuc® luciferase human codon-optimized
   1430..1514    +  CDS            large T antigen (fragment): large T antigen from SV40 (simian virus 40)
   1537..1658    +  polyA_signal   SV40 poly(A) signal: SV40 polyadenylation signal
   1689..1722    -  protein_bind   loxP: Cre-mediated recombination occurs in the 8-bp core sequence (GCATACAT). Cre recombinase
   1783..2282    +  promoter       PGK promoter: mouse phosphoglycerate kinase 1 promoter
   2312..2710    +  CDS            BSD: blasticidin S deaminase; Aspergillus terreus BSD; confers resistance to blasticidin
   2734..3186    +  polyA_signal   PGK poly(A) signal: mouse phosphoglycerate kinase 1 polyadenylation signal
   3213..3246    -  protein_bind   loxP: Cre-mediated recombination occurs in the 8-bp core sequence (GCATACAT). Cre recombinase
   3295..3313    -  promoter       T3 promoter: promoter for bacteriophage T3 RNA polymerase
   3358..3374    -  protein_bind   lac operator: The lac repressor binds to the lac operator to inhibit transcription in E. coli. This inhibition can be relieved by adding lactose or isopropyl-β-D-thiogalactopyranoside (IPTG). lac repressor encoded by lacI
   3382..3412    -  promoter       lac promoter: promoter for the E. coli lac operon
   3427..3448    -  protein_bind   CAP binding site: CAP binding activates transcription in the presence of cAMP. E. coli catabolite activator protein
   3461..3553    -  CDS            lacI (fragment): lac repressor; lacI; The lac repressor binds to the lac operator to inhibit transcription in E. coli. This inhibition can be relieved by adding lactose or isopropyl-β-D-thiogalactopyranoside (IPTG).
   3736..4324    -  rep_origin     ori: high-copy-number ColE1/pMB1/pBR322/pUC origin of replication
   4495..5355    -  CDS            AmpR: β-lactamase; bla; confers resistance to ampicillin, carbenicillin, and related antibiotics
   5356..5460    -  promoter       AmpR promoter: bla
>Addgene plasmid #121199 | pMK409 (mAID-Nluc BSD) | depositor full sequence | sequence record 230650 | pMK409 (mAID-Nluc BSD) sequence 5483 bps
CTG
[124 nt withheld, positions 4-127]
C
[91 nt withheld, positions 129-219]
A
[49 nt withheld, positions 221-269]
CCTTTGACGTTGGAGTCCACGTTCTTT
[37 nt withheld, positions 297-333]
ACCCTATCTCGGTCTATTCTTTTGATTTATAAGGGATTTTGCCGATTTCGGCCTATTGGTTAAAAAATGA
GCTGATTTAACAAAAATTTAACGCGAATTTTAACAAAATATTAACGCTTACAATTTCCATTCGCCATTCA
GGCTGCGCAACTGTTGGGAAGGGCGATCGGTGCGGGCCTCTTCGCTATTACGCCAGCTGGCGAAAGGGGG
ATGTGCTGCAAGGCGATTAAGTTGGGTAACGCCAGGGTTTTCCCAGTCACGACGTTGTAAAACGACGGCC
AGTGAGCGCGCGTAATACGACTCACTATAGGGCGAATTGGAGCTCCCCGGGATCCGGTGCAGGCGCCAAG
GAGAAGAGTGCTTGTCCTAAAGATCCAGCCAAACCTCCGGCCAAGGCACAAGTTGTGGGATGGCCACCGG
TGAGATCATACCGGAAGAACGTGATGGTTTCCTGCCAAAAATCAAGCGGTGGCCCGGAGGCGGCGGCGTT
CGTGAAGGTATCAATGGACGGAGCACCGTACTTGAGGAAAATCGATTTGAGGATGTATAAAGCTAGCATG
GTCTTCACACTCGAAGATTTCGTTGGGGACTGGCGACAGACAGCCGGCTACAACCTGGACCAAGTCCTTG
AACAGGGAGGTGTGTCCAGTTTGTTTCAGAATCTCGGGGTGTCCGTAACTCCGATCCAAAGGATTGTCCT
GAGCGGTGAAAATGGGCTGAAGATCGACATCCATGTCATCATCCCGTATGAAGGTCTGAGCGGCGACCAA
ATGGGCCAGATCGAAAAAATTTTTAAGGTGGTGTACCCTGTGGATGATCATCACTTTAAGGTGATCCTGC
ACTATGGCACACTGGTAATCGACGGGGTTACGCCGAACATGATCGACTATTTCGGACGGCCGTATGAAGG
CATCGCCGTGTTCGACGGCAAAAAGATCACTGTAACAGGGACCCTGTGGAACGGCAACAAAATTATCGAC
GAGCGCCTGATCAACCCCGACGGCTCCCTGCTGTTCCGAGTAACCATCAACGGAGTGACCGGCTGGCGGC
TGTGCGAACGCATTCTGGCGTAAGCGGCCGCTCGAGTCTAGATAACTGATCATAATCAGCCATACCACAT
TTGTAGAGGTTTTACTTGCTTTAAAAAACCTCCCACACCTCCCCCTGAACCTGAAACATAAAATGAATGC
AATTGTTGTTGTTAACTTGTTTATTGCAGCTTATAATGGTTACAAATAAAGCAATAGCATCACAAATTTC
ACAAATAAAGCATTTTTTTCACTGCATTCTAGTTGTGGTTTGTCCAAACTCATCAATGTATCTTAACGCG
TCGATCATATTCAATAACCCTTAATATAACTTCGTATAATGTATGCTATACGAAGTTATTAGGTCTGAAG
AGGAGTTTACGTCCAGCCAAGCTTAGGATCTCGACCTCGAAATTCTACCGGGTAGGGGAGGCGCTTTTCC
CAAGGCAGTCTGGAGCATGCGCTTTAGCAGCCCCGCTGGGCACTTGGCGCTACACAAGTGGCCTCTGGCC
TCGCACACATTCCACATCCACCGGTAGGCGCCAACCGACTCCGTTCTTTGGTGGCCCCTTCGCGCCACCT
TCTACTCCTCCCCTAGTCAGGAAGTTCCCCCCCGCCCCGCAGCTCGCGTCGTGCAGGACGTGACAAATGG
AAGTAGCACGTCTCACTAGTCTCGTGCAGATGGACAGCACCGCTGAGCAATGGAAGCGGGTAGGCCTTTG
GGGCAGCGGCCAATAGCAGCTTTGCTCCTTCGCTTTCTGGGCTCAGAGGCTGGGAAGGGGTGGGTCCGGG
GGCGGGCTCAGGGGCGGGCTCAGGGGCGGGGCGGGCGCCCGAAGGTCCTCCGGAGGCCCGGCATTCTGCA
CGCTTCAAAAGCGCACGTCTGCCGCGCTGTTCTCCTCTTCCTCATCTCCGGGCCTTTCGACCTGCATCCA
TCTAGATCTCGAGCCACCATGGCCAAGCCTTTGTCTCAAGAAGAATCCACCCTCATTGAAAGAGCAACGG
CTACAATCAACAGCATCCCCATCTCTGAAGACTACAGCGTCGCCAGCGCAGCTCTCTCTAGCGACGGCCG
CATCTTCACTGGTGTCAATGTATATCATTTTACTGGGGGACCTTGTGCAGAACTCGTGGTGCTGGGCACT
GCTGCTGCTGCGGCAGCTGGCAACCTGACTTGTATCGTCGCGATCGGAAATGAGAACAGGGGCATCTTGA
GCCCCTGCGGACGGTGCCGACAGGTGCTTCTCGATCTGCATCCTGGGATCAAAGCCATAGTGAAGGACAG
TGATGGACAGCCGACGGCAGTTGGGATTCGTGAATTGCTGCCCTCTGGTTATGTGTGGGAGGGCTAATCG
ATGATATCAGATCCCCGGGATGCAGAAATTGATGATCTATTAAACAATAAAGATGTCCACTAAAATGGAA
GTTTTTCCTGTCATACTTTGTTAAGAAGGGTGAGAACAGAGTACCTACATTTTGAATGGAAGGATTGGAG
CTACGGGGGTGGGGGTGGGGTGGGATTAGATAAATGCCTGCTCTTTACTGAAGGCTCTTTACTATTGCTT
TATGATAATGTTTCATAGTTGGATATCATAATTTAAACAAGCAAAACCAAATTAAGGGCCAGCTCATTCC
TCCCACTCATGATCTATAGATCTATAGATCTCTCGTGGGATCATTGTTTTTCTCTTGATTCCCACTTTGT
GGTTCTAAGTACTGTGGTTTCCAAATGTGTCAGTTTCATAGCCTGAAGAACGAGATCAGCAGCCTCTGTT
CCACATACACTTCATTCTCAGTATTGTTTTGCCAAGTTCTAATTCCATCAGAAGCTGGTCGAGATCCGGA
ACCCTTAATATAACTTCGTATAATGTATGCTATACGAAGTTATTAGGTCCCTCGAAGAGGTTCACTAGGA
TCCGGTACCCAGCTTTTGTTCCCTTTAGTGAGGGTTAATTGCGCGCTTGGCGTAATCATGGTCATAGCTG
TTTCCTGTGTGAAATTGTTATCCGCTCACAATTCCACACAACATACGAGCCGGAAGCATAAAGTGTAAAG
CCTGGGGTGCCTAATGAGTGAGCTAACTCACATTAATTGCGTTGCGCTCACTGCCCGCTTTCCAGTCGGG
AAACCTGTCGTGCCAGCTGCATTAATGAATCGGCCAACGCGCGGGGAGAGGCGGTTTGCGTATTGGGCGC
TCTTCCGCTTCCTCGCTCACTGACTCGCTGCGCTCGGTCGTTCGGCTGCGGCGAGCGGTATCAGCTCACT
CAAAGGCGGTAATACGGTTATCCACAGAATCAGGGGATAACGCAGGAAAGAACATGTGAGCAAAAGGCCA
GCAAAAGGCCAGGAACCGTAAAAAGGCCGCGTTGCTGGCGTTTTTCCATAGGCTCCGCCCCCCTGACGAG
CATCACAAAAATCGACGCTCAAGTCAGAGGTGGCGAAACCCGACAGGACTATAAAGATACCAGGCGTTTC
CCCCTGGAAGCTCCCTCGTGCGCTCTCCTGTTCCGACCCTGCCGCTTACCGGATACCTGTCCGCCTTTCT
CCCTTCGGGAAGCGTGGCGCTTTCTCATAGCTCACGCTGTAGGTATCTCAGTTCGGTGTAGGTCGTTCGC
TCCAAGCTGGGCTGTGTGCACGAACCCCCCGTTCAGCCCGACCGCTGCGCCTTATCCGGTAACTATCGTC
TTGAGTCCAACCCGGTAAGACACGACTTATCGCCACTGGCAGCAGCCACTGGTAACAGGATTAGCAGAGC
GAGGTATGTAGGCGGTGCTACAGAGTTCTTGAAGTGGTGGCCTAACTACGGCTACACTAGAAGGACAGTA
TTTGGTATCTGCGCTCTGCTGAAGCCAGTTACCTTCGGAAAAAGAGTTGGTAGCTCTTGATCCGGCAAAC
AAACCACCGCTGGTAGCGGTGGTTTTTTTGTTTGCAAGCAGCAGATTACGCGCAGAAAAAAAGGATCTCA
AGAAGATCCTTTGATCTTTTCTACGGGGTCTGACGCTCAGTGGAACGAAAACTCACGTTAAGGGATTTTG
GTCATGAGATTATCAAAAAGGATCTTCACCTAGATCCTTTTAAATTAAAAATGAAGTTTTAAATCAATCT
AAAGTATATATGAGTAAACTTGGTCTGACAGTTACCAATGCTTAATCAGTGAGGCACCTATCTCAGCGAT
CTGTCTATTTCGTTCATCCATAGTTGCCTGACTCCCCGTCGTGTAGATAACTACGATACGGGAGGGCTTA
CCATCTGGCCCCAGTGCTGCAATGATACCGCGAGACCCACGCTCACCGGCTCCAGATTTATCAGCAATAA
ACCAGCCAGCCGGAAGGGCCGAGCGCAGAAGTGGTCCTGCAACTTTATCCGCCTCCATCCAGTCTATTAA
TTGTTGCCGGGAAGCTAGAGTAAGTAGTTCGCCAGTTAATAGTTTGCGCAACGTTGTTGCCATTGCTACA
GGCATCGTGGTGTCACGCTCGTCGTTTGGTATGGCTTCATTCAGCTCCGGTTCCCAACGATCAAGGCGAG
TTACATGATCCCCCATGTTGTGCAAAAAAGCGGTTAGCTCCTTCGGTCCTCCGATCGTTGTCAGAAGTAA
GTTGGCCGCAGTGTTATCACTCATGGTTATGGCAGCACTGCATAATTCTCTTACTGTCATGCCATCCGTA
AGATGCTTTTCTGTGACTGGTGAGTACTCAACCAAGTCATTCTGAGAATAGTGTATGCGGCGACCGAGTT
GCTCTTGCCCGGCGTCAATACGGGATAATACCGCGCCACATAGCAGAACTTTAAAAGTGCTCATCATTGG
AAAACGTTCTTCGGGGCGAAAACTCTCAAGGATCTTACCGCTGTTGAGATCCAGTTCGATGTAACCCACT
CGTGCACCCAACTGATCTTCAGCATCTTTTACTTTCACCAGCGTTTCTGGGTGAGCAAAAACAGGAAGGC
AAAATGCCGCAAAAAAGGGAATAAGGGCGACACGGAAATGTTGAATACTCATACTCTTCCTTTTTCAATA
TTATTGAAGCATTTATCAGGGTTATTGTCTCATGAGCGGATACATATTTGAATGTATTTAGAAAAATAAA
CAAATAGGGGTTCCGCGCACATTTCCCCGAAAAGTGCCAC
