Features (pLannotate 1.2.2; 20 found; start..end, strand, type, name):
    144..162     +  promoter       T7 promoter: promoter for bacteriophage T7 RNA polymerase
    199..402     +  CDS            mini-AID: minimal degron from the auxin-responsive IAA17 protein of Arabidopsis thaliana (Kubota et al., 2013) acts as an auxin-inducible degron (AID) in the presence of TIR1
    409..924     +  CDS            Nluc: NanoLuc® luciferase human codon-optimized
    948..1032    +  CDS            large T antigen (fragment): large T antigen from SV40 (simian virus 40)
   1055..1176    +  polyA_signal   SV40 poly(A) signal: SV40 polyadenylation signal
   1207..1240    -  protein_bind   loxP: Cre-mediated recombination occurs in the 8-bp core sequence (GCATACAT). Cre recombinase
   1301..1800    +  promoter       PGK promoter: mouse phosphoglycerate kinase 1 promoter
   1830..2228    +  CDS            BSD: blasticidin S deaminase; Aspergillus terreus BSD; confers resistance to blasticidin
   2252..2704    +  polyA_signal   PGK poly(A) signal: mouse phosphoglycerate kinase 1 polyadenylation signal
   2731..2764    -  protein_bind   loxP: Cre-mediated recombination occurs in the 8-bp core sequence (GCATACAT). Cre recombinase
   2813..2831    -  promoter       T3 promoter: promoter for bacteriophage T3 RNA polymerase
   2876..2892    -  protein_bind   lac operator: The lac repressor binds to the lac operator to inhibit transcription in E. coli. This inhibition can be relieved by adding lactose or isopropyl-β-D-thiogalactopyranoside (IPTG). lac repressor encoded by lacI
   2900..2930    -  promoter       lac promoter: promoter for the E. coli lac operon
   2945..2966    -  protein_bind   CAP binding site: CAP binding activates transcription in the presence of cAMP. E. coli catabolite activator protein
   2979..3071    -  CDS            lacI (fragment): lac repressor; lacI; The lac repressor binds to the lac operator to inhibit transcription in E. coli. This inhibition can be relieved by adding lactose or isopropyl-β-D-thiogalactopyranoside (IPTG).
   3254..3842    -  rep_origin     ori: high-copy-number ColE1/pMB1/pBR322/pUC origin of replication
   4013..4873    -  CDS            AmpR: β-lactamase; bla; confers resistance to ampicillin, carbenicillin, and related antibiotics
   4874..4978    -  promoter       AmpR promoter: bla
   5005..5433    +  rep_origin     f1 ori (sequence partly withheld): f1 bacteriophage origin of replication; arrow indicates direction of (+) strand synthesis
   5464..136     -  CDS            lacZα (fragment) (across the origin): LacZα fragment of β-galactosidase; lacZ fragment
>Addgene plasmid #121199 | pMK409 (mAID-Nluc BSD) | addgene full sequence | sequence record 235300 | Addgene NGS Result
ACTGTTGGGAAGGGCGATCGGTGCGGGCCTCTTCGCTATTACGCCAGCTGGCGAAAGGGGGATGTGCTGC
AAGGCGATTAAGTTGGGTAACGCCAGGGTTTTCCCAGTCACGACGTTGTAAAACGACGGCCAGTGAGCGC
GCGTAATACGACTCACTATAGGGCGAATTGGAGCTCCCCGGGATCCGGTGCAGGCGCCAAGGAGAAGAGT
GCTTGTCCTAAAGATCCAGCCAAACCTCCGGCCAAGGCACAAGTTGTGGGATGGCCACCGGTGAGATCAT
ACCGGAAGAACGTGATGGTTTCCTGCCAAAAATCAAGCGGTGGCCCGGAGGCGGCGGCGTTCGTGAAGGT
ATCAATGGACGGAGCACCGTACTTGAGGAAAATCGATTTGAGGATGTATAAAGCTAGCATGGTCTTCACA
CTCGAAGATTTCGTTGGGGACTGGCGACAGACAGCCGGCTACAACCTGGACCAAGTCCTTGAACAGGGAG
GTGTGTCCAGTTTGTTTCAGAATCTCGGGGTGTCCGTAACTCCGATCCAAAGGATTGTCCTGAGCGGTGA
AAATGGGCTGAAGATCGACATCCATGTCATCATCCCGTATGAAGGTCTGAGCGGCGACCAAATGGGCCAG
ATCGAAAAAATTTTTAAGGTGGTGTACCCTGTGGATGATCATCACTTTAAGGTGATCCTGCACTATGGCA
CACTGGTAATCGACGGGGTTACGCCGAACATGATCGACTATTTCGGACGGCCGTATGAAGGCATCGCCGT
GTTCGACGGCAAAAAGATCACTGTAACAGGGACCCTGTGGAACGGCAACAAAATTATCGACGAGCGCCTG
ATCAACCCCGACGGCTCCCTGCTGTTCCGAGTAACCATCAACGGAGTGACCGGCTGGCGGCTGTGCGAAC
GCATTCTGGCGTAAGCGGCCGCTCGAGTCTAGATAACTGATCATAATCAGCCATACCACATTTGTAGAGG
TTTTACTTGCTTTAAAAAACCTCCCACACCTCCCCCTGAACCTGAAACATAAAATGAATGCAATTGTTGT
TGTTAACTTGTTTATTGCAGCTTATAATGGTTACAAATAAAGCAATAGCATCACAAATTTCACAAATAAA
GCATTTTTTTCACTGCATTCTAGTTGTGGTTTGTCCAAACTCATCAATGTATCTTAACGCGTCGATCATA
TTCAATAACCCTTAATATAACTTCGTATAATGTATGCTATACGAAGTTATTAGGTCTGAAGAGGAGTTTA
CGTCCAGCCAAGCTTAGGATCTCGACCTCGAAATTCTACCGGGTAGGGGAGGCGCTTTTCCCAAGGCAGT
CTGGAGCATGCGCTTTAGCAGCCCCGCTGGGCACTTGGCGCTACACAAGTGGCCTCTGGCCTCGCACACA
TTCCACATCCACCGGTAGGCGCCAACCGACTCCGTTCTTTGGTGGCCCCTTCGCGCCACCTTCTACTCCT
CCCCTAGTCAGGAAGTTCCCCCCCGCCCCGCAGCTCGCGTCGTGCAGGACGTGACAAATGGAAGTAGCAC
GTCTCACTAGTCTCGTGCAGATGGACAGCACCGCTGAGCAATGGAAGCGGGTAGGCCTTTGGGGCAGCGG
CCAATAGCAGCTTTGCTCCTTCGCTTTCTGGGCTCAGAGGCTGGGAAGGGGTGGGTCCGGGGGCGGGCTC
AGGGGCGGGCTCAGGGGCGGGGCGGGCGCCCGAAGGTCCTCCGGAGGCCCGGCATTCTGCACGCTTCAAA
AGCGCACGTCTGCCGCGCTGTTCTCCTCTTCCTCATCTCCGGGCCTTTCGACCTGCATCCATCTAGATCT
CGAGCCACCATGGCCAAGCCTTTGTCTCAAGAAGAATCCACCCTCATTGAAAGAGCAACGGCTACAATCA
ACAGCATCCCCATCTCTGAAGACTACAGCGTCGCCAGCGCAGCTCTCTCTAGCGACGGCCGCATCTTCAC
TGGTGTCAATGTATATCATTTTACTGGGGGACCTTGTGCAGAACTCGTGGTGCTGGGCACTGCTGCTGCT
GCGGCAGCTGGCAACCTGACTTGTATCGTCGCGATCGGAAATGAGAACAGGGGCATCTTGAGCCCCTGCG
GACGGTGCCGACAGGTGCTTCTCGATCTGCATCCTGGGATCAAAGCCATAGTGAAGGACAGTGATGGACA
GCCGACGGCAGTTGGGATTCGTGAATTGCTGCCCTCTGGTTATGTGTGGGAGGGCTAATCGATGATATCA
GATCCCCGGGATGCAGAAATTGATGATCTATTAAACAATAAAGATGTCCACTAAAATGGAAGTTTTTCCT
GTCATACTTTGTTAAGAAGGGTGAGAACAGAGTACCTACATTTTGAATGGAAGGATTGGAGCTACGGGGG
TGGGGGTGGGGTGGGATTAGATAAATGCCTGCTCTTTACTGAAGGCTCTTTACTATTGCTTTATGATAAT
GTTTCATAGTTGGATATCATAATTTAAACAAGCAAAACCAAATTAAGGGCCAGCTCATTCCTCCCACTCA
TGATCTATAGATCTATAGATCTCTCGTGGGATCATTGTTTTTCTCTTGATTCCCACTTTGTGGTTCTAAG
TACTGTGGTTTCCAAATGTGTCAGTTTCATAGCCTGAAGAACGAGATCAGCAGCCTCTGTTCCACATACA
CTTCATTCTCAGTATTGTTTTGCCAAGTTCTAATTCCATCAGAAGCTGGTCGAGATCCGGAACCCTTAAT
ATAACTTCGTATAATGTATGCTATACGAAGTTATTAGGTCCCTCGAAGAGGTTCACTAGGATCCGGTACC
CAGCTTTTGTTCCCTTTAGTGAGGGTTAATTGCGCGCTTGGCGTAATCATGGTCATAGCTGTTTCCTGTG
TGAAATTGTTATCCGCTCACAATTCCACACAACATACGAGCCGGAAGCATAAAGTGTAAAGCCTGGGGTG
CCTAATGAGTGAGCTAACTCACATTAATTGCGTTGCGCTCACTGCCCGCTTTCCAGTCGGGAAACCTGTC
GTGCCAGCTGCATTAATGAATCGGCCAACGCGCGGGGAGAGGCGGTTTGCGTATTGGGCGCTCTTCCGCT
TCCTCGCTCACTGACTCGCTGCGCTCGGTCGTTCGGCTGCGGCGAGCGGTATCAGCTCACTCAAAGGCGG
TAATACGGTTATCCACAGAATCAGGGGATAACGCAGGAAAGAACATGTGAGCAAAAGGCCAGCAAAAGGC
CAGGAACCGTAAAAAGGCCGCGTTGCTGGCGTTTTTCCATAGGCTCCGCCCCCCTGACGAGCATCACAAA
AATCGACGCTCAAGTCAGAGGTGGCGAAACCCGACAGGACTATAAAGATACCAGGCGTTTCCCCCTGGAA
GCTCCCTCGTGCGCTCTCCTGTTCCGACCCTGCCGCTTACCGGATACCTGTCCGCCTTTCTCCCTTCGGG
AAGCGTGGCGCTTTCTCATAGCTCACGCTGTAGGTATCTCAGTTCGGTGTAGGTCGTTCGCTCCAAGCTG
GGCTGTGTGCACGAACCCCCCGTTCAGCCCGACCGCTGCGCCTTATCCGGTAACTATCGTCTTGAGTCCA
ACCCGGTAAGACACGACTTATCGCCACTGGCAGCAGCCACTGGTAACAGGATTAGCAGAGCGAGGTATGT
AGGCGGTGCTACAGAGTTCTTGAAGTGGTGGCCTAACTACGGCTACACTAGAAGAACAGTATTTGGTATC
TGCGCTCTGCTGAAGCCAGTTACCTTCGGAAAAAGAGTTGGTAGCTCTTGATCCGGCAAACAAACCACCG
CTGGTAGCGGTGGTTTTTTTGTTTGCAAGCAGCAGATTACGCGCAGAAAAAAAGGATCTCAAGAAGATCC
TTTGATCTTTTCTACGGGGTCTGACGCTCAGTGGAACGAAAACTCACGTTAAGGGATTTTGGTCATGAGA
TTATCAAAAAGGATCTTCACCTAGATCCTTTTAAATTAAAAATGAAGTTTTAAATCAATCTAAAGTATAT
ATGAGTAAACTTGGTCTGACAGTTACCAATGCTTAATCAGTGAGGCACCTATCTCAGCGATCTGTCTATT
TCGTTCATCCATAGTTGCCTGACTCCCCGTCGTGTAGATAACTACGATACGGGAGGGCTTACCATCTGGC
CCCAGTGCTGCAATGATACCGCGAGACCCACGCTCACCGGCTCCAGATTTATCAGCAATAAACCAGCCAG
CCGGAAGGGCCGAGCGCAGAAGTGGTCCTGCAACTTTATCCGCCTCCATCCAGTCTATTAATTGTTGCCG
GGAAGCTAGAGTAAGTAGTTCGCCAGTTAATAGTTTGCGCAACGTTGTTGCCATTGCTACAGGCATCGTG
GTGTCACGCTCGTCGTTTGGTATGGCTTCATTCAGCTCCGGTTCCCAACGATCAAGGCGAGTTACATGAT
CCCCCATGTTGTGCAAAAAAGCGGTTAGCTCCTTCGGTCCTCCGATCGTTGTCAGAAGTAAGTTGGCCGC
AGTGTTATCACTCATGGTTATGGCAGCACTGCATAATTCTCTTACTGTCATGCCATCCGTAAGATGCTTT
TCTGTGACTGGTGAGTACTCAACCAAGTCATTCTGAGAATAGTGTATGCGGCGACCGAGTTGCTCTTGCC
CGGCGTCAATACGGGATAATACCGCGCCACATAGCAGAACTTTAAAAGTGCTCATCATTGGAAAACGTTC
TTCGGGGCGAAAACTCTCAAGGATCTTACCGCTGTTGAGATCCAGTTCGATGTAACCCACTCGTGCACCC
AACTGATCTTCAGCATCTTTTACTTTCACCAGCGTTTCTGGGTGAGCAAAAACAGGAAGGCAAAATGCCG
CAAAAAAGGGAATAAGGGCGACACGGAAATGTTGAATACTCATACTCTTCCTTTTTCAATATTATTGAAG
CATTTATCAGGGTTATTGTCTCATGAGCGGATACATATTTGAATGTATTTAGAAAAATAAACAAATAGGG
GTTCCGCGCACATTTCCCCGAAAAGTGCCACCTG
[124 nt withheld, positions 5005-5128]
C
[91 nt withheld, positions 5130-5220]
A
[49 nt withheld, positions 5222-5270]
CCTTTGACGTTGGAGTCCACGTTCTTT
[37 nt withheld, positions 5298-5334]
ACCCTATCTCGGTCTATTCTTTTGATTTATAAGGGATTTTGCCGATTTCGGCCTATTGGTTAAAAAATGA
GCTGATTTAACAAAAATTTAACGCGAATTTTAACAAAATATTAACGCTTACAATTTCCATTCGCCATTCA
GGCTGCGCA
